Addgene plasmid #218908: pEN-X-mPGK-PuroR-SV40 polyA-Z
Purpose: golden gate cloning
Depositing lab: Sven Eyckerman. Depositing organization: Vlaams Instituut voor Biotechnologie (VIB, vzw). Publication: Leveraging a self-cleaving peptide for tailored control in proximity labeling proteomics. Delhaye L, Moschonas GD, Fijalkowska D, Verhee A, De Sutter D, Van de Steene T, De Meyer M, Grzesik H, Van Moortel L, De Bosscher K, Jacobs T, Eyckerman S. Cell Rep Methods. 2024 Jul 15;4(7):100818. doi: 10.1016/j.crmeth.2024.100818. Epub 2024 Jul 9. PubMed 38986614.
Backbone
  Vector backbone: pTwist Kan High Copy
  Backbone manufacturer: Twist Biosciences
  Vector type: Mammalian Expression
Growth in bacteria
  Bacterial resistance: Kanamycin, 50 μg/mL
  Growth temperature: 37°C
  Growth strain: DH5alpha
  Copy number: High Copy
Gene/Insert
  Gene/Insert name: mPGK-PuroR-SV40 polyA
  Species: Other
  Mutation: 297T>C
  Cloning method: Golden Gate
  Sequencing primers: 5′ Unknown
Terms and licenses: Academic/Nonprofit Terms; Industry Terms: Not Available to Industry
Depositor comments: Please visit https://doi.org/10.1101/2023.11.03.565112 for bioRxiv preprint.
How to cite: pEN-X-mPGK-PuroR-SV40 polyA-Z was a gift from Sven Eyckerman (Addgene plasmid # 218908 ; http://n2t.net/addgene:218908 ; RRID:Addgene_218908)
