[The description below was written by a language model from this plasmid's Addgene catalogue record and pLannotate feature annotations shown in this document.]
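Description:
pEN-X-mPGK-PuroR-SV40 polyA-Z is a 3.5 kb Golden Gate entry ("pEN") plasmid built on the pTwist Kan High Copy synthesis backbone. It is maintained in E. coli through a high-copy ColE1/pUC-type origin of replication and selected with kanamycin via an aph(3')-Ia aminoglycoside phosphotransferase gene. The remaining backbone annotations are minor: an rrnB T1 transcription terminator, a short remnant of a pBluescript-type multiple cloning site, and a small lacZα fragment, none of which appear to form a functional screening cassette.

The payload is a self-contained mammalian selection module. The mouse phosphoglycerate kinase 1 (PGK) promoter, a moderate-strength constitutive promoter active in many mammalian cell types, drives the puromycin N-acetyltransferase gene (pac, from Streptomyces), and the transcript is terminated by the SV40 polyadenylation signal. All three parts lie contiguously on the minus strand relative to the recorded sequence orientation. The record lists a 297T>C mutation in the insert. Its purpose is not stated, although single-base changes of this kind are often introduced to remove an internal type IIS restriction site for Golden Gate compatibility. The annotation tool labels PuroR as a fragment, which may simply reflect that change or a slight difference from its reference.

The "X" and "Z" in the name presumably denote the flanking Golden Gate positions or overhangs that determine where the module sits in a multi-part assembly, but the record does not give the enzyme or overhangs. The stated purpose is Golden Gate cloning: the plasmid serves as a donor part for adding a puromycin resistance cassette to assembled mammalian expression constructs, within a toolkit associated with proximity labeling proteomics work.
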