Features (pLannotate 1.2.2; 8 found; start..end, strand, type, name):
     54..100     -  terminator     rrnB T1 terminator: transcription terminator T1 from the E. coli rrnB gene
    100..122     -  misc_feature   MCS (fragment): pBluescript multiple cloning site
    238..1053    +  CDS            KanR: aminoglycoside phosphotransferase; aph(3')-Ia; confers resistance to kanamycin in bacteria or G418 (Geneticin®) in eukaryotes
   1189..1777    +  rep_origin     ori: high-copy-number ColE1/pMB1/pBR322/pUC origin of replication
   2053..2183    -  polyA_signal   SV40 poly(A) signal: SV40 polyadenylation signal
   2190..2789    -  CDS            PuroR (fragment): puromycin N-acetyltransferase; pac from Streptomyces; confers resistance to puromycin
   2804..3303    -  promoter       PGK promoter: mouse phosphoglycerate kinase 1 promoter
   3390..3433    +  CDS            lacZα (fragment): LacZα fragment of β-galactosidase; lacZ fragment
>Addgene plasmid #218908 | pEN-X-mPGK-PuroR-SV40 polyA-Z | addgene full sequence | sequence record 435092 | Addgene NGS Result
TTTTGTTTCAGGTATCCCAACCTGGACGTCTGCTATAATGCGACAAACAACAGATAAAACGAAAGGCCCA
GTCTTTCGACTGAGCCTTTCGTTTTATTTGGATCCACTAGTTCTAGAGCGGCGGGGGAAAGCCACGTTGT
GTCTCAAAATCTCTGATGTTACATTGCACAAGATAAAAATATATCATCATGAACAATAAAACTGTCTGCT
TACATAAACAGTAATACAAGGGGTGTTATGAGCCATATTCAACGGGAAACGTCTTGCTCGAGGCCGCGAT
TAAATTCCAACATGGATGCTGATTTATATGGGTATAAATGGGCTCGCGATAATGTCGGGCAATCAGGTGC
GACAATCTATCGATTGTATGGGAAGCCCGATGCGCCAGAGTTGTTTCTGAAACATGGCAAAGGTAGCGTT
GCCAATGATGTTACAGATGAGATGGTCAGACTAAACTGGCTGACGGAATTTATGCCTCTTCCGACCATCA
AGCATTTTATCCGTACTCCTGATGATGCATGGTTACTCACCACTGCGATCCCCGGGAAAACAGCATTCCA
GGTATTAGAAGAATATCCTGATTCAGGTGAAAATATTGTTGATGCGCTGGCAGTGTTCCTGCGCCGGTTG
CATTCGATTCCTGTTTGTAATTGTCCTTTTAACAGCGATCGCGTATTTCGTCTGGCTCAGGCGCAATCAC
GAATGAATAACGGTTTGGTTGATGCGAGTGATTTTGATGACGAGCGTAATGGCTGGCCTGTTGAACAAGT
CTGGAAAGAAATGCATAAGCTTTTGCCATTCTCACCGGATTCAGTCGTCACTCATGGTGATTTCTCACTT
GATAACCTTATTTTTGACGAGGGGAAATTAATAGGTTGTATTGATGTTGGACGAGTCGGAATCGCAGACC
GATACCAGGATCTTGCCATCCTATGGAACTGCCTCGGTGAGTTTTCTCCTTCATTACAGAAACGGCTTTT
TCAAAAATATGGTATTGATAATCCTGATATGAATAAATTGCAGTTTCATTTGATGCTCGATGAGTTTTTC
TAATCAGAATTTGTTAATTGGTTGTAACACTGGCAGAGCGGACGATTTGAAGCCCCCTACCCATTTACGC
TGACTTGACGGGACGGCGGCTTTGTTGAATAGAGCGTCAGACCCCGTAGAAAAGATCAAAGGATCTTCTT
GAGATCCTTTTTTTCTGCGCGTAATCTGCTGCTTGCAAACAAAAAAACCACCGCTACCAGCGGTGGTTTG
TTTGCCGGATCAAGAGCTACCAACTCTTTTTCCGAAGGTAACTGGCTTCAGCAGAGCGCAGATACCAAAT
ACTGTTCTTCTAGTGTAGCCGTAGTTAGGCCACCACTTCAAGAACTCTGTAGCACCGCCTACATACCTCG
CTCTGCTAATCCTGTTACCAGTGGCTGCTGCCAGTGGCGATAAGTCGTGTCTTACCGGGTTGGACTCAAG
ACGATAGTTACCGGATAAGGCGCAGCGGTCGGGCTGAACGGGGGGTTCGTGCACACAGCCCGGCTTGGAG
CGAACGACCTACACCGAACTGAGATACCTACAGCGTGAGCTATGAGAAAGCGCCACGCTTCCCGAAGGGA
GAAAGGCGGACAGGTATCCGGTAAGCGGCAGGGTCGGAACAGGAGAGCGCACGAGGGAGCTTCCAGGGGG
AAACGCCTGGTATCTTTATAGTCCTGTCGGGTTTCGCCACCTCTGACTTGAGCGTCGATTTTTGTGATGC
TCGTCAGGGGGGCGGAGCCTATGGAAAAACGCCAGCAACGCGGCCTTTTTACGGTTCCTGGCCTTTTGCT
GGCCTTTTGCTCACATGTTCTTTCCAGCGACATATGCCATACGCCGAACTGAACTCCACCTAATGTCTTG
GAGATTGTCGGATAGCGCGGAATAGGATTGTGCCCTCTGAGCGGATAACAATTTCACACAGGAAACAGCT
ATGACCATGACACATGCATCCACCATCGCAGACTTATCATCACTGAGCCTCCACCTAGCCTGAAGACTAT
ACGCGTCTCATCTGATACAGAGCCAGACATGATAAGATACATTGATGAGTTTGGACAAACCACAACTAGA
ATGCAGTGAAAAAAATGCTTTATTTGTGAAATTTGTGATGCTATTGCTTTATTTGTAACCATTATAAGCT
GCAATAAACAAGTGGAGCCTCAGGCACCGGGCTTGCGGGTCATGCACCAGGTGCGCGGTCCTTCGGGCAC
CTCGACGTCGGCGGTGACGGTGAAGCCGAGCCGCTCGTAGAAGGGGAGGTTGCGGGGCGCGGAGGTTTCC
AGGAAGGCGGGCACCCCGGCGCGCTCGGCCGCCTCCACTCCGGGGAGCACGACGGCGCTGCCCAGACCCT
TGCCCTGGTGGTCGGGCGAAACGCCGACGGTGGCCAGGAACCACGCGGGCTCCTTGGGCCGGTGCGGCGC
CAGGAGGCCTTCCATCTGTTGCTGCGCGGCCAGCCGGGAACCGCTCAACTCGGCCATGCGCGGGCCGATC
TCGGCGAACACCGCCCCCGCTTCGACGCTCTCCGGCGTGGTCCAGACCGCCACCGCGGCGCCGTCGTCCG
CGACCCACACCTTGCCGATGTCGAGCCCGACGCGCGTGAGGAAGAGTTCTTGCAGCTCGGTGACCCGCTC
GATGTGGCGGTCCGGATCGACGGTGTGGCGCGTGGCGGGGTAGTCGGCGAACGCGGCGGCGAGGGTGCGT
ACGGCCCTGGGGACGTCGTCGCGGGTGGCGAGGCGCACCGTGGGCTTGTACTCGGTCATGGTGGCTGTTA
GGTCGAAAGGCCCGGAGATGAGGAAGAGGAGAACAGCGCGGCAGACGTGCGCTTTTGAAGCGTGCAGAAT
GCCGGGCCTCCGGAGGACCTTCGGGCGCCCGCCCCGCCCCTGAGCCCGCCCCTGAGCCCGCCCCCGGACC
CACCCCTTCCCAGCCTCTGAGCCCAGAAAGCGAAGGAGCAAAGCTGCTATTGGCCGCTGCCCCAAAGGCC
TACCCGCTTCCATTGCTCAGCGGTGCTGTCCATCTGCACGAGACTAGTGAGGCGTGCTACTTCCATTTGT
CACGTCCTGCACGACGCGAGCTGCGGGGCGGGGGGGAACTTCCTGACTAGGGGAGGAGTAGAAGGTGGCG
CGAAGGGGCCACCAAAGAACGGAGCCGGTTGGCGCCTACCGGTGGATGTGGAATGTGTGCGAGGCCAGAG
GCCACTTGTGTAGCGCCAAGTGCCCAGCGGGGCTGCTAAAGCGCATGCTCCAGACTGCCTTGGGAAAAGC
GCCTCCCCTACCCGGTAGAAAGGTTTGCGGAGACGTCACACGTCTTCAGGTCAGGCGGAATGGCACTTCC
TTATTCCAGATGCGTGCGGATTATGCATGACTGGCCGTCGTTTTACAACGTCGTGACTGGGAAAACCCTG
GCGCTTGTGGTGGATCACAGTTATTGGAGACTTCCTTGGCCGTACGATGGG
